>Addgene plasmid #66931 | pcDNA3 Flag-humanTRAF2 (1087) | addgene full sequence | sequence record 190246 | Addgene NGS Result
ACCTGACGTCGACGGATCGGGAGATCTCCCGATCCCCTATGGTGCACTCTCAGTACAATCTGCTCTGATG
CCGCATAGTTAAGCCAGTATCTGCTCCCTGCTTGTGTGTTGGAGGTCGCTGAGTAGTGCGCGAGCAAAAT
TTAAGCTACAACAAGGCAAGGCTTGACCGACAATTGCATGAAGAATCTGCTTAGGGTTAGGCGTTTTGCG
CTGCTTCGCGATGTACGGGCCAGATATACGCGTTGACATTGATTATTGACTAGTTATTAATAGTAATCAA
TTACGGGGTCATTAGTTCATAGCCCATATATGGAGTTCCGCGTTACATAACTTACGGTAAATGGCCCGCC
TGGCTGACCGCCCAACGACCCCCGCCCATTGACGTCAATAATGACGTATGTTCCCATAGTAACGCCAATA
GGGACTTTCCATTGACGTCAATGGGTGGAGTATTTACGGTAAACTGCCCACTTGGCAGTACATCAAGTGT
ATCATATGCCAAGTACGCCCCCTATTGACGTCAATGACGGTAAATGGCCCGCCTGGCATTATGCCCAGTA
CATGACCTTATGGGACTTTCCTACTTGGCAGTACATCTACGTATTAGTCATCGCTATTACCATGGTGATG
CGGTTTTGGCAGTACATCAATGGGCGTGGATAGCGGTTTGACTCACGGGGATTTCCAAGTCTCCACCCCA
TTGACGTCAATGGGAGTTTGTTTTGGCACCAAAATCAACGGGACTTTCCAAAATGTCGTAACAACTCCGC
CCCATTGACGCAAATGGGCGGTAGGCGTGTACGGTGGGAGGTCTATATAAGCAGAGCTCTCTGGCTAACT
AGAGAACCCACTGCTTACTGGCTTATCGAAATTAATACGACTCACTATAGGGAGACCCAAGCTTGGTACC
GAGCTCGGATCCACCATGGACTACAAGGATGACGATGACAAGGCTGCAGCTAGCGTGACCCCCCCTGGCT
CCCTGGAGTTGCTACAGCCCGGCTTCTCCAAGACCCTCCTGGGGACCAAGCTGGAAGCCAAGTACCTGTG
CTCCGCCTGCAGAAACGTCCTCCGCAGGCCCTTCCAGGCGCAGTGTGGCCACCGGTACTGCTCCTTCTGC
CTGGCCAGCATCCTCAGCTCTGGGCCTCAGAACTGTGCTGCCTGTGTTCACGAGGGCATATATGAAGAAG
GCATTTCTATTTTAGAAAGCAGTTCGGCCTTCCCAGATAATGCTGCCCGCAGGGAGGTGGAGAGCCTGCC
GGCCGTCTGTCCCAGTGATGGATGCACCTGGAAGGGGACCCTGAAAGAATACGAGAGCTGCCACGAAGGC
CGCTGCCCGCTCATGCTGACCGAATGTCCCGCGTGCAAAGGCCTGGTCCGCCTTGGTGAAAAGGAGCGCC
ACCTGGAGCACGAGTGCCCGGAGAGAAGCCTGAGCTGCCGGCATTGCCGGGCACCCTGCTGCGGAGCAGA
CGTGAAGGCGCACCACGAGGTCTGCCCCAAGTTCCCCTTAACTTGTGACGGCTGCGGCAAGAAGAAGATC
CCCCGGGAGAAGTTTCAGGACCACGTCAAGACTTGTGGCAAGTGTCGAGTCCCTTGCAGATTCCACGCCA
TCGGCTGCCTCGAGACGGTAGAGGGTGAGAAACAGCAGGAGCACGAGGTGCAGTGGCTGCGGGAGCACCT
GGCCATGCTACTGAGCTCGGTGCTGGAGGCAAAGCCCCTCTTGGGAGACCAGAGCCACGCGGGGTCAGAG
CTCCTGCAGAGGTGCGAGAGCCTGGAGAAGAAGACGGCCACTTTTGAGAACATTGTCTGCGTCCTGAACC
GGGAGGTGGAGAGGGTGGCCATGACTGCCGAGGCCTGCAGCCGGCAGCACCGGCTGGACCAAGACAAGAT
TGAAGCCCTGAGTAGCAAGGTGCAGCAGCTGGAGAGGAGCATTGGCCTCAAGGACCTGGCGATGGCTGAC
TTGGAGCAGAAGGTCTTGGAGATGGAGGCATCCACCTACGATGGGGTCTTCATCTGGAAGATCTCAGACT
TCGCCAGGAAGCGCCAGGAAGCTGTGGCTGGCCGCATACCCGCCATCTTCTCCCCAGCCTTCTACACCAG
CAGGTACGGCTACAAGATGTGTCTGCGTATCTACCTGAACGGCGACGGCACCGGGCGAGGAACACACCTG
TCCCTCTTCTTTGTGGTGATGAAGGGCCCGAATGACGCCCTGCTGCGGTGGCCCTTCAACCAGAAGGTGA
CCTTAATGCTGCTCGACCAGAATAACCGGGAGCACGTGATTGACGCCTTCAGGCCCGACGTGACTTCATC
CTCCTTTCAGAGGCCAGTCAACGACATGAACATCGCAAGCGGCTGCCCCCTCTTCTGCCCCGTCTCCAAG
ATGGAGGCAAAGAATTCCTACGTGCGGGACGATGCCATCTTCATCAAGGCCATTGTGGACCTGACAGGGC
TCTAAGCGGCCGCTCGAGCATGCATCTAGAGGGCCCTATTCTATAGTGTCACCTAAATGCTAGAGCTCGC
TGATCAGCCTCGACTGTGCCTTCTAGTTGCCAGCCATCTGTTGTTTGCCCCTCCCCCGTGCCTTCCTTGA
CCCTGGAAGGTGCCACTCCCACTGTCCTTTCCTAATAAAATGAGGAAATTGCATCGCATTGTCTGAGTAG
GTGTCATTCTATTCTGGGGGGTGGGGTGGGGCAGGACAGCAAGGGGGAGGATTGGGAAGACAATAGCAGG
CATGCTGGGGATGCGGTGGGCTCTATGGCTTCTGAGGCGGAAAGAACCAGCTGGGGCTCTAGGGGGTATC
CCC
[124 nt withheld, positions 2804-2927]
C
[91 nt withheld, positions 2929-3019]
A
[49 nt withheld, positions 3021-3069]
CCTTTGACGTTGGAGTCCACGTTCTTT
[37 nt withheld, positions 3097-3133]
ACCCTATCTCGGTCTATTCTTTTGATTTATAAGGGATTTTGCCGATTTCGGCCTATTGGTTAAAAAATGA
GCTGATTTAACAAAAATTTAACGCGAATTAATTCTGTGGAATGTGTGTCAGTTAGGGTGTGGAAAGTCCC
CAGGCTCCCCAGCAGGCAGAAGTATGCAAAGCATGCATCTCAATTAGTCAGCAACCAGGTGTGGAAAGTC
CCCAGGCTCCCCAGCAGGCAGAAGTATGCAAAGCATGCATCTCAATTAGTCAGCAACCATAGTCCCGCCC
CTAACTCCGCCCATCCCGCCCCTAACTCCGCCCAGTTCCGCCCATTCTCCGCCCCATGGCTGACTAATTT
TTTTTATTTATGCAGAGGCCGAGGCCGCCTCTGCCTCTGAGCTATTCCAGAAGTAGTGAGGAGGCTTTTT
TGGAGGCCTAGGCTTTTGCAAAAAGCTCCCGGGAGCTTGTATATCCATTTTCGGATCTGATCAAGAGACA
GGATGAGGATCGTTTCGCATGATTGAACAAGATGGATTGCACGCAGGTTCTCCGGCCGCTTGGGTGGAGA
GGCTATTCGGCTATGACTGGGCACAACAGACAATCGGCTGCTCTGATGCCGCCGTGTTCCGGCTGTCAGC
GCAGGGGCGCCCGGTTCTTTTTGTCAAGACCGACCTGTCCGGTGCCCTGAATGAACTGCAGGACGAGGCA
GCGCGGCTATCGTGGCTGGCCACGACGGGCGTTCCTTGCGCAGCTGTGCTCGACGTTGTCACTGAAGCGG
GAAGGGACTGGCTGCTATTGGGCGAAGTGCCGGGGCAGGATCTCCTGTCATCTCACCTTGCTCCTGCCGA
GAAAGTATCCATCATGGCTGATGCAATGCGGCGGCTGCATACGCTTGATCCGGCTACCTGCCCATTCGAC
CACCAAGCGAAACATCGCATCGAGCGAGCACGTACTCGGATGGAAGCCGGTCTTGTCGATCAGGATGATC
TGGACGAAGAGCATCAGGGGCTCGCGCCAGCCGAACTGTTCGCCAGGCTCAAGGCGCGCATGCCCGACGG
CGAGGATCTCGTCGTGACCCATGGCGATGCCTGCTTGCCGAATATCATGGTGGAAAATGGCCGCTTTTCT
GGATTCATCGACTGTGGCCGGCTGGGTGTGGCGGACCGCTATCAGGACATAGCGTTGGCTACCCGTGATA
TTGCTGAAGAGCTTGGCGGCGAATGGGCTGACCGCTTCCTCGTGCTTTACGGTATCGCCGCTCCCGATTC
GCAGCGCATCGCCTTCTATCGCCTTCTTGACGAGTTCTTCTGAGCGGGACTCTGGGGTTCGAAATGACCG
ACCAAGCGACGCCCAACCTGCCATCACGAGATTTCGATTCCACCGCCGCCTTCTATGAAAGGTTGGGCTT
CGGAATCGTTTTCCGGGACGCCGGCTGGATGATCCTCCAGCGCGGGGATCTCATGCTGGAGTTCTTCGCC
CACCCCAACTTGTTTATTGCAGCTTATAATGGTTACAAATAAAGCAATAGCATCACAAATTTCACAAATA
AAGCATTTTTTTCACTGCATTCTAGTTGTGGTTTGTCCAAACTCATCAATGTATCTTATCATGTCTGTAT
ACCGTCGACCTCTAGCTAGAGCTTGGCGTAATCATGGTCATAGCTGTTTCCTGTGTGAAATTGTTATCCG
CTCACAATTCCACACAACATACGAGCCGGAAGCATAAAGTGTAAAGCCTGGGGTGCCTAATGAGTGAGCT
AACTCACATTAATTGCGTTGCGCTCACTGCCCGCTTTCCAGTCGGGAAACCTGTCGTGCCAGCTGCATTA
ATGAATCGGCCAACGCGCGGGGAGAGGCGGTTTGCGTATTGGGCGCTCTTCCGCTTCCTCGCTCACTGAC
TCGCTGCGCTCGGTCGTTCGGCTGCGGCGAGCGGTATCAGCTCACTCAAAGGCGGTAATACGGTTATCCA
CAGAATCAGGGGATAACGCAGGAAAGAACATGTGAGCAAAAGGCCAGCAAAAGGCCAGGAACCGTAAAAA
GGCCGCGTTGCTGGCGTTTTTCCATAGGCTCCGCCCCCCTGACGAGCATCACAAAAATCGACGCTCAAGT
CAGAGGTGGCGAAACCCGACAGGACTATAAAGATACCAGGCGTTTCCCCCTGGAAGCTCCCTCGTGCGCT
CTCCTGTTCCGACCCTGCCGCTTACCGGATACCTGTCCGCCTTTCTCCCTTCGGGAAGCGTGGCGCTTTC
TCATAGCTCACGCTGTAGGTATCTCAGTTCGGTGTAGGTCGTTCGCTCCAAGCTGGGCTGTGTGCACGAA
CCCCCCGTTCAGCCCGACCGCTGCGCCTTATCCGGTAACTATCGTCTTGAGTCCAACCCGGTAAGACACG
ACTTATCGCCACTGGCAGCAGCCACTGGTAACAGGATTAGCAGAGCGAGGTATGTAGGCGGTGCTACAGA
GTTCTTGAAGTGGTGGCCTAACTACGGCTACACTAGAAGAACAGTATTTGGTATCTGCGCTCTGCTGAAG
CCAGTTACCTTCGGAAAAAGAGTTGGTAGCTCTTGATCCGGCAAACAAACCACCGCTGGTAGCGGTGGTT
TTTTTGTTTGCAAGCAGCAGATTACGCGCAGAAAAAAAGGATCTCAAGAAGATCCTTTGATCTTTTCTAC
GGGGTCTGACGCTCAGTGGAACGAAAACTCACGTTAAGGGATTTTGGTCATGAGATTATCAAAAAGGATC
TTCACCTAGATCCTTTTAAATTAAAAATGAAGTTTTAAATCAATCTAAAGTATATATGAGTAAACTTGGT
CTGACAGTTACCAATGCTTAATCAGTGAGGCACCTATCTCAGCGATCTGTCTATTTCGTTCATCCATAGT
TGCCTGACTCCCCGTCGTGTAGATAACTACGATACGGGAGGGCTTACCATCTGGCCCCAGTGCTGCAATG
ATACCGCGAGACCCACGCTCACCGGCTCCAGATTTATCAGCAATAAACCAGCCAGCCGGAAGGGCCGAGC
GCAGAAGTGGTCCTGCAACTTTATCCGCCTCCATCCAGTCTATTAATTGTTGCCGGGAAGCTAGAGTAAG
TAGTTCGCCAGTTAATAGTTTGCGCAACGTTGTTGCCATTGCTACAGGCATCGTGGTGTCACGCTCGTCG
TTTGGTATGGCTTCATTCAGCTCCGGTTCCCAACGATCAAGGCGAGTTACATGATCCCCCATGTTGTGCA
AAAAAGCGGTTAGCTCCTTCGGTCCTCCGATCGTTGTCAGAAGTAAGTTGGCCGCAGTGTTATCACTCAT
GGTTATGGCAGCACTGCATAATTCTCTTACTGTCATGCCATCCGTAAGATGCTTTTCTGTGACTGGTGAG
TACTCAACCAAGTCATTCTGAGAATAGTGTATGCGGCGACCGAGTTGCTCTTGCCCGGCGTCAATACGGG
ATAATACCGCGCCACATAGCAGAACTTTAAAAGTGCTCATCATTGGAAAACGTTCTTCGGGGCGAAAACT
CTCAAGGATCTTACCGCTGTTGAGATCCAGTTCGATGTAACCCACTCGTGCACCCAACTGATCTTCAGCA
TCTTTTACTTTCACCAGCGTTTCTGGGTGAGCAAAAACAGGAAGGCAAAATGCCGCAAAAAAGGGAATAA
GGGCGACACGGAAATGTTGAATACTCATACTCTTCCTTTTTCAATATTATTGAAGCATTTATCAGGGTTA
TTGTCTCATGAGCGGATACATATTTGAATGTATTTAGAAAAATAAACAAATAGGGGTTCCGCGCACATTT
CCCCGAAAAGTGCC
Features (pLannotate 1.2.2; 22 found; start..end, strand, type, name):
     38..90      -  misc_feature   bom (fragment): basis of mobility region from pBR322
    245..624     +  enhancer       CMV enhancer: human cytomegalovirus immediate early enhancer
    625..828     +  promoter       CMV promoter: human cytomegalovirus (CMV) immediate early promoter
    824..857     +  LTR            5' LTR (truncated) (fragment): truncated 5' long terminal repeat (LTR) from HIV-1
    873..891     +  promoter       T7 promoter: promoter for bacteriophage T7 RNA polymerase
    932..952     +  CDS            FLAG (fragment): FLAG® epitope tag, followed by an enterokinase cleavage site
    953..2452    +  CDS            TRAF2: TRAF2_HUMAN - Also known as TRAP3. Experimental evidence at protein level: Swiss-Prot protein existence level 1. Regulates activation of NF-kappa-B and JNK and plays a central role in the regulation of cell survival and apoptosis. Required for normal antibody isotype switching from IgM to IgG. Has E3 ubiquitin-protein ligase activity and promotes 'Lys-63'-linked ubiquitination of target proteins, such as BIRC3, RIPK1 and TICAM1. Is an essential constituent of several E3 ubiquitin-protein ligase complexes, where it promotes the ubiquitination of target proteins by bringing them into contact wit
   2490..2508    -  promoter       SP6 promoter: promoter for bacteriophage SP6 RNA polymerase
   2534..2758    +  polyA_signal   bGH poly(A) signal: bovine growth hormone polyadenylation signal
   2762..2783    +  promoter       SV40 promoter (fragment): SV40 enhancer and early promoter
   2804..3232    +  rep_origin     f1 ori (sequence partly withheld): f1 bacteriophage origin of replication; arrow indicates direction of (+) strand synthesis
   3246..3575    +  promoter       SV40 promoter: SV40 enhancer and early promoter
   3642..4433    +  CDS            neo: KKA2_KLEPN - Also known as kan, nptII. Experimental evidence at protein level: Swiss-Prot protein existence level 1. Resistance to kanamycin, neomycin, paromomycin, ribostamycin, butirosin and gentamicin B. From Klebsiella pneumoniae.
   4457..4615    +  CDS            ble (fragment): BLE_KLEPN - Experimental evidence at protein level: Swiss-Prot protein existence level 1. Binding protein with a strong affinity to the bleomycin family of antibiotics. Binds to CL990; an antimitotic-antibiotic compound. From Klebsiella pneumoniae.
   4610..4731    +  polyA_signal   SV40 poly(A) signal: SV40 polyadenylation signal
   4804..4820    -  protein_bind   lac operator: The lac repressor binds to the lac operator to inhibit transcription in E. coli. This inhibition can be relieved by adding lactose or isopropyl-β-D-thiogalactopyranoside (IPTG). lac repressor encoded by lacI
   4828..4858    -  promoter       lac promoter: promoter for the E. coli lac operon
   4873..4894    -  protein_bind   CAP binding site: CAP binding activates transcription in the presence of cAMP. E. coli catabolite activator protein
   4907..4999    -  CDS            lacI (fragment): lac repressor; lacI; The lac repressor binds to the lac operator to inhibit transcription in E. coli. This inhibition can be relieved by adding lactose or isopropyl-β-D-thiogalactopyranoside (IPTG).
   5182..5770    -  rep_origin     ori: high-copy-number ColE1/pMB1/pBR322/pUC origin of replication
   5941..6801    -  CDS            AmpR: β-lactamase; bla; confers resistance to ampicillin, carbenicillin, and related antibiotics
   6802..6906    -  promoter       AmpR promoter: bla
