[The description below was written by a language model from this plasmid's Addgene catalogue record and pLannotate feature annotations shown in this document.]
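Description:
pcDNA3 Flag-humanTRAF2 (1087) is a mammalian expression plasmid of about 6.9 kb, built on the pcDNA3 backbone to produce human TRAF2 with an N-terminal FLAG epitope. In E. coli it replicates as a high-copy plasmid from a ColE1/pUC-type origin and is selected with ampicillin through the β-lactamase gene and its native promoter. An f1 phage origin is also present, along with small backbone remnants such as a lac promoter/operator segment and fragments of bom, lacI and ble. For mammalian cells, a separate cassette places the neomycin phosphotransferase gene under the SV40 enhancer/early promoter with an SV40 polyadenylation signal, allowing G418 selection of stable transfectants.

The expression unit consists of the human cytomegalovirus immediate-early enhancer and promoter, followed by the FLAG coding sequence joined directly to the TRAF2 open reading frame, and is terminated by the bovine growth hormone polyadenylation signal. T7 and SP6 phage promoters flank the insert in opposing orientations, a standard pcDNA3 arrangement that permits in vitro transcription of either strand. A short match annotated as a truncated HIV-1 LTR just downstream of the CMV promoter is only a fragment and is most likely an annotation artefact rather than a functional viral element. The cloning method is not recorded.

TRAF2 is an adaptor protein and E3 ubiquitin ligase that regulates NF-κB and JNK activation and helps control cell survival and apoptosis. The plasmid's stated purpose is mammalian expression of TRAF2. The FLAG tag allows the overexpressed protein to be detected or immunoprecipitated with anti-FLAG reagents in transiently or stably transfected cells.
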