Addgene plasmid #66931: pcDNA3 Flag-humanTRAF2 (1087)
Purpose: Mammalian Expression of TRAF2
Depositing lab: Michael Karin. Depositing organization: University of California, San Diego (UCSD).
Backbone
  Vector backbone: pcDNA3
  Vector type: Mammalian Expression
  Selectable markers: Neomycin (select with G418)
Growth in bacteria
  Bacterial resistance: Ampicillin, 100 μg/mL
  Growth temperature: 37°C
  Growth strain: DH5alpha
  Copy number: High Copy
Gene/Insert
  Gene/Insert name: TRAF2
  Species: H. sapiens (human)
  Entrez Gene: TRAF2 (a.k.a. MGC:45012, RNF117, TRAP, TRAP3)
  Promoter: CMV
  Tag / fusion protein: Flag (N terminal on insert)
  Cloning method: Unknown
  Sequencing primers: 5′ CMV-F; 3′ BGH-rev
Terms and licenses: Academic/Nonprofit Terms; Industry Terms: Not Available to Industry
How to cite: pcDNA3 Flag-humanTRAF2 (1087) was a gift from Michael Karin (Addgene plasmid # 66931 ; http://n2t.net/addgene:66931 ; RRID:Addgene_66931)
